Addgene plasmid #123008: Sab4
Purpose: contains the chaperonin-60 universal target from phytoplasma baceria; used as a control for development of molecular diagnostic assays
Depositing lab: Tim Dumonceaux. Depositing organization: Agriculture and Agri-Food Canada, Saskatoon, SK.
Backbone
  Vector backbone: pGEM-T Easy
  Backbone manufacturer: Promega
  Vector type: molecular diagnostic assay control
Growth in bacteria
  Bacterial resistance: Ampicillin, 100 μg/mL
  Growth temperature: 37°C
  Growth strain: DH5alpha
  Copy number: High Copy
Gene/Insert
  Gene/Insert name: chaperonin-60 universal target (alt name: MH922782)
  Insert size (bp): 552
  Cloning method: Unknown
Terms and licenses: Academic/Nonprofit Terms; Industry Terms: Not Available to Industry
Depositor comments: Cloning method is T-vector cloning of a PCR product
How to cite: Sab4 was a gift from Tim Dumonceaux (Addgene plasmid # 123008 ; http://n2t.net/addgene:123008 ; RRID:Addgene_123008)
