[The description below was written by a language model from this plasmid's Addgene catalogue record and pLannotate feature annotations shown in this document.]
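Description:
Sab4 is a small (about 3.6 kb) E. coli cloning plasmid built on the pGEM-T Easy backbone. It carries a PCR-amplified fragment of the chaperonin-60 (cpn60/groEL) gene, the so-called universal target region, from a phytoplasma bacterium. The insert is recorded as 552 bp and was introduced by T-vector (TA) cloning of the PCR product. The plasmid replicates from a high-copy ColE1/pUC-type origin and is selected through the β-lactamase (AmpR) gene with its own promoter. An f1 origin is also present, which in principle permits production of single-stranded DNA.

In the sequenced record, automated annotation identifies the insert as a groL/groEL fragment, matched to the chaperonin of the related mollicute Acholeplasma laidlawii, which is consistent with a phytoplasma cpn60 sequence. The annotated span is slightly longer than the stated insert size. It sits in the multiple cloning site between opposing SP6 and T7 phage promoters, so either strand could be transcribed in vitro. The insert interrupts the lacZα coding region, which lies downstream of the lac promoter, operator and CAP binding site; this is the arrangement that supports blue/white screening in this vector family. A short match to a hornet peptide next to the insert is most likely a spurious annotation of polylinker sequence, and the lacI and bom fragments are backbone remnants.

No expression of the insert is intended. The plasmid serves as a defined, quantifiable template and positive control for developing and validating molecular diagnostic assays that detect and type phytoplasmas through the cpn60 universal target. The record does not state the particular phytoplasma strain or host source.
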