Features (pLannotate 1.2.2; 14 found; start..end, strand, type, name):
     35..53      +  promoter       SP6 promoter: promoter for bacteriophage SP6 RNA polymerase
     65..127     +  CDS            VESPI_VESMG (fragment): Experimental evidence at protein level: Swiss-Prot protein existence level 1. Shows contractile activity on isolated ileum smooth muscle. From Vespa magnifica (Hornet).
    134..727     +  CDS            groL (fragment): CH60_ACHLI - Also known as groEL From Acholeplasma laidlawii (strain PG-8A).
    797..815     -  promoter       T7 promoter: promoter for bacteriophage T7 RNA polymerase
    818..975     +  CDS            lacZα (fragment): LacZα fragment of β-galactosidase; lacZ fragment
    979..1407    +  rep_origin     f1 ori (sequence partly withheld): f1 bacteriophage origin of replication; arrow indicates direction of (+) strand synthesis
   1435..1485    -  misc_feature   bom (fragment): basis of mobility region from pBR322
   1512..1616    +  promoter       AmpR promoter: bla
   1617..2477    +  CDS            AmpR: β-lactamase; bla; confers resistance to ampicillin, carbenicillin, and related antibiotics
   2648..3236    +  rep_origin     ori: high-copy-number ColE1/pMB1/pBR322/pUC origin of replication
   3419..3511    +  CDS            lacI (fragment): lac repressor; lacI; The lac repressor binds to the lac operator to inhibit transcription in E. coli. This inhibition can be relieved by adding lactose or isopropyl-β-D-thiogalactopyranoside (IPTG).
   3524..3545    +  protein_bind   CAP binding site: CAP binding activates transcription in the presence of cAMP. E. coli catabolite activator protein
   3560..3590    +  promoter       lac promoter: promoter for the E. coli lac operon
   3598..3614    +  protein_bind   lac operator: The lac repressor binds to the lac operator to inhibit transcription in E. coli. This inhibition can be relieved by adding lactose or isopropyl-β-D-thiogalactopyranoside (IPTG). lac repressor encoded by lacI
>Addgene plasmid #123008 | Sab4 | addgene full sequence | sequence record 248903 | Addgene NGS Result
CAGGAAACAGCTATGACCATGATTACGCCAAGCTATTTAGGTGACACTATAGAATACTCAAGCTATGCAT
CCAACGCGTTGGGAGCTCTCCCATATGGTCGACCTGCAGGCGGCCGCGAATTCACTAGTGATTGATGGGG
CGGGGGACGGGACGACGACTGCAACTGTTTTAGCTCAATATATGATTAATAAAGGTTTTAAATTTGTTGA
ATCTGGTTCTAAAGCAGTTCTACTTAGAGAAGGTATTTTAAAAGCTGCTGATTTAGTTTCTAAAAAACTT
TTAGAAAAATCAAAATCTGTCGTAACACAAGAAGATATTGAAAATATTGCTTCTATTTCTTCAGGACAAA
AATCAATAGGTAAAATTATAGCTTCTGCTATGGAAAAAGTTACTAAAAAAGGTGTTATTAGCGTTGATGA
ATCTAAAGGTTTTGAAACAGAATTAGAAGTTGTTCAGGGTATGAAATATGATAAAGGTTATGTTTCTCCT
CATTTTATTACTAATAAAGAGAATATGTCTATTGACTTAGAAAAAGTATCTATTTTAGTTACTGATCATA
AAATAAATAATATACACGAAATTCGTTTTTTGTTAGAAGAAATAGTTAAATCTTCTGTTCCTTTGTTAAT
TATTGCTGATTCTTTTGAAACAGATGTTATTAATTCTTTAGTTTTTAATAAAATAAGTGGAGTTTTTAAT
GTTGTTGCTACTGAAGCCCCTGGTTTTGCGACCACCAAATCGAATTCCCGCGGCCGCCATGGCGGCCGGG
AGCATGCGACGTCGGGCCCAATTCGCCCTATAGTGAGTCGTATTACAATTCACTGGCCGTCGTTTTACAA
CGTCGTGACTGGGAAAACCCTGGCGTTACCCAACTTAATCGCCTTGCAGCACATCCCCCTTTCGCCAGCT
GGCGTAATAGCGAAGAGGCCCGCACCGATCGCCCTTCCCAACAGTTGCGCAGCCTGAATGGCGAATGG
[124 nt withheld, positions 979-1102]
C
[91 nt withheld, positions 1104-1194]
A
[49 nt withheld, positions 1196-1244]
CCTTTGACGTTGGAGTCCACGTTCTTT
[37 nt withheld, positions 1272-1308]
ACCCTATCTCGGTCTATTCTTTTGATTTATAAGGGATTTTGCCGATTTCGGCCTATTGGTTAAAAAATGA
GCTGATTTAACAAAAATTTAACGCGAATTTTAACAAAATATTAACGCTTACAATTTCCTGATGCGGTATT
TTCTCCTTACGCATCTGTGCGGTATTTCACACCGCATCAGGTGGCACTTTTCGGGGAAATGTGCGCGGAA
CCCCTATTTGTTTATTTTTCTAAATACATTCAAATATGTATCCGCTCATGAGACAATAACCCTGATAAAT
GCTTCAATAATATTGAAAAAGGAAGAGTATGAGTATTCAACATTTCCGTGTCGCCCTTATTCCCTTTTTT
GCGGCATTTTGCCTTCCTGTTTTTGCTCACCCAGAAACGCTGGTGAAAGTAAAAGATGCTGAAGATCAGT
TGGGTGCACGAGTGGGTTACATCGAACTGGATCTCAACAGCGGTAAGATCCTTGAGAGTTTTCGCCCCGA
AGAACGTTTTCCAATGATGAGCACTTTTAAAGTTCTGCTATGTGGCGCGGTATTATCCCGTATTGACGCC
GGGCAAGAGCAACTCGGTCGCCGCATACACTATTCTCAGAATGACTTGGTTGAGTACTCACCAGTCACAG
AAAAGCATCTTACGGATGGCATGACAGTAAGAGAATTATGCAGTGCTGCCATAACCATGAGTGATAACAC
TGCGGCCAACTTACTTCTGACAACGATCGGAGGACCGAAGGAGCTAACCGCTTTTTTGCACAACATGGGG
GATCATGTAACTCGCCTTGATCGTTGGGAACCGGAGCTGAATGAAGCCATACCAAACGACGAGCGTGACA
CCACGATGCCTGTAGCAATGGCAACAACGTTGCGCAAACTATTAACTGGCGAACTACTTACTCTAGCTTC
CCGGCAACAATTAATAGACTGGATGGAGGCGGATAAAGTTGCAGGACCACTTCTGCGCTCGGCCCTTCCG
GCTGGCTGGTTTATTGCTGATAAATCTGGAGCCGGTGAGCGTGGGTCTCGCGGTATCATTGCAGCACTGG
GGCCAGATGGTAAGCCCTCCCGTATCGTAGTTATCTACACGACGGGGAGTCAGGCAACTATGGATGAACG
AAATAGACAGATCGCTGAGATAGGTGCCTCACTGATTAAGCATTGGTAACTGTCAGACCAAGTTTACTCA
TATATACTTTAGATTGATTTAAAACTTCATTTTTAATTTAAAAGGATCTAGGTGAAGATCCTTTTTGATA
ATCTCATGACCAAAATCCCTTAACGTGAGTTTTCGTTCCACTGAGCGTCAGACCCCGTAGAAAAGATCAA
AGGATCTTCTTGAGATCCTTTTTTTCTGCGCGTAATCTGCTGCTTGCAAACAAAAAAACCACCGCTACCA
GCGGTGGTTTGTTTGCCGGATCAAGAGCTACCAACTCTTTTTCCGAAGGTAACTGGCTTCAGCAGAGCGC
AGATACCAAATACTGTTCTTCTAGTGTAGCCGTAGTTAGGCCACCACTTCAAGAACTCTGTAGCACCGCC
TACATACCTCGCTCTGCTAATCCTGTTACCAGTGGCTGCTGCCAGTGGCGATAAGTCGTGTCTTACCGGG
TTGGACTCAAGACGATAGTTACCGGATAAGGCGCAGCGGTCGGGCTGAACGGGGGGTTCGTGCACACAGC
CCAGCTTGGAGCGAACGACCTACACCGAACTGAGATACCTACAGCGTGAGCTATGAGAAAGCGCCACGCT
TCCCGAAGGGAGAAAGGCGGACAGGTATCCGGTAAGCGGCAGGGTCGGAACAGGAGAGCGCACGAGGGAG
CTTCCAGGGGGAAACGCCTGGTATCTTTATAGTCCTGTCGGGTTTCGCCACCTCTGACTTGAGCGTCGAT
TTTTGTGATGCTCGTCAGGGGGGCGGAGCCTATGGAAAAACGCCAGCAACGCGGCCTTTTTACGGTTCCT
GGCCTTTTGCTGGCCTTTTGCTCACATGTTCTTTCCTGCGTTATCCCCTGATTCTGTGGATAACCGTATT
ACCGCCTTTGAGTGAGCTGATACCGCTCGCCGCAGCCGAACGACCGAGCGCAGCGAGTCAGTGAGCGAGG
AAGCGGAAGAGCGCCCAATACGCAAACCGCCTCTCCCCGCGCGTTGGCCGATTCATTAATGCAGCTGGCA
CGACAGGTTTCCCGACTGGAAAGCGGGCAGTGAGCGCAACGCAATTAATGTGAGTTAGCTCACTCATTAG
GCACCCCAGGCTTTACACTTTATGCTTCCGGCTCGTATGTTGTGTGGAATTGTGAGCGGATAACAATTTC
ACA
