>Addgene plasmid #123008 | Sab4 | depositor partial sequence | sequence record 234893 | Sab4
GCAACTGTTTTAGCTCAATATATGATTAATAAAGGTTTTAAATTTGTTGAATCTGGTTCTAAAGCAGTTC
TACTTAGAGAAGGTATTTTAAAAGCTGCTGATTTAGTTTCTAAAAAACTTTTAGAAAAATCAAAATCTGT
CGTAACACAAGAAGATATTGAAAATATTGCTTCTATTTCTTCAGGACAAAAATCAATAGGTAAAATTATA
GCTTCTGCTATGGAAAAAGTTACTAAAAAAGGTGTTATTAGCGTTGATGAATCTAAAGGTTTTGAAACAG
AATTAGAAGTTGTTCAGGGTATGAAATATGATAAAGGTTATGTTTCTCCTCATTTTATTACTAATAAAGA
GAATATGTCTATTGACTTAGAAAAAGTATCTATTTTAGTTACTGATCATAAAATAAATAATATACACGAA
ATTCGTTTTTTGTTAGAAGAAATAGTTAAATCTTCTGTTCCTTTGTTAATTATTGCTGATTCTTTTGAAA
CAGATGTTATTAATTCTTTAGTTTTTAATAAAATAAGTGGAGTTTTTAATGTTGTTGCTACT
